Addgene plasmid #29679: pCS2 GSK3-RFP
Depositing lab: Edward De Robertis. Depositing organization: University of California, Los Angeles (UCLA). Publication: Wnt signaling requires sequestration of glycogen synthase kinase 3 inside multivesicular endosomes. Taelman VF, Dobrowolski R, Plouhinec JL, Fuentealba LC, Vorwald PP, Gumper I, Sabatini DD, De Robertis EM. Cell. 2010 Dec 23. 143(7):1136-48. 10.1016/j.cell.2010.11.034 PubMed 21183076.
Backbone
  Vector backbone: pCS2
  Backbone size w/o insert (bp): 4096
  Vector type: Mammalian Expression
Growth in bacteria
  Bacterial resistance: Ampicillin, 100 μg/mL
  Growth temperature: 37°C
  Growth strain: DH5alpha
  Copy number: High Copy
Gene/Insert
  Gene/Insert name: glycogen synthase kinase 3
  Species: X. laevis (frog)
  Insert size (bp): 1394
  Tag / fusion protein: RFP (N terminal on backbone)
  Cloning method: Restriction Enzyme; 5′ cloning site Xba1 (not destroyed); 3′ cloning site Xba1 (not destroyed)
  Sequencing primers: 5′ SP6; 3′ T3
Terms and licenses: Academic/Nonprofit Terms; Industry Terms: Not Available to Industry
How to cite: pCS2 GSK3-RFP was a gift from Edward De Robertis (Addgene plasmid # 29679 ; http://n2t.net/addgene:29679 ; RRID:Addgene_29679)
