[The description below was written by a language model from this plasmid's Addgene catalogue record.]
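Description:
pCS2 GSK3-RFP is a mammalian expression plasmid built on the pCS2 backbone (about 4.1 kb without insert) that carries the Xenopus laevis glycogen synthase kinase 3 coding sequence, an insert of roughly 1.4 kb, fused to a red fluorescent protein. The catalogue entry lists the RFP tag as N-terminal and contributed by the backbone, even though the plasmid name places RFP after GSK3; the record provides no feature table to resolve the actual order of the fusion. The GSK3 fragment was inserted by restriction cloning into a single XbaI site that is retained on both sides, so the insert can be excised with that enzyme, although orientation would need to be confirmed independently. The plasmid is maintained in E. coli as a high-copy construct under ampicillin selection.

The record does not state the promoter or polyadenylation signal. pCS2-family vectors generally drive expression from a CMV-derived promoter with an SV40 polyadenylation signal. They also carry an upstream SP6 promoter that allows in vitro synthesis of capped mRNA for microinjection into frog embryos, and the listed SP6 and T3 sequencing primers fit that standard layout. These elements are inferred from the backbone name rather than documented here.

The fluorescent fusion allows the subcellular location of GSK3 to be followed by microscopy in transfected cells. The associated publication concerns sequestration of GSK3 inside multivesicular endosomes during Wnt signalling, which suggests the construct served to visualise relocalisation of the kinase to vesicular compartments on pathway activation.
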