>Addgene plasmid #29679 | pCS2 GSK3-RFP | addgene partial sequence | sequence record 35273 | 29679 with DsRed1-N
TTGGTCACCTTCAGCTTGGCGGTCTGGGTGCCCTCGTAGGGGCGGCCCTCGCCCTCGCCCTCGATCTCGA
ACTCGTGGCCGTTCACGGAGCCCTCCATGCGCACCTTGAAGCGCATGAACTCCTTGATGACGTCCTCGGA
GGAGGCTGCGTAGTCGGGGACGTCGTAGGGGTACATGGTGGCGGATCCTGCAAAAAGAACAAGTAGCTTG
TATTCTATAGTGTCACCTAAATCAAGCTTGCTCCGACGTCCCCAGGCAGAATGGCGGTTCCCTAAACGAG
CATTGCTTATATAGACCTCCCATTAGGCACGCCTACCGCCCATTTACGTCAATGGAACGCCCATTTGCGT
CATTGCCCCTCCCCATTGACGTCAATGGGGATGTACTTGGCAGCCATCGCGGGCCATTTACCGCCATTGA
CGTCAATGGGAGTACTGCCAATGTACCCTGGCGTACTTCCAATAGTAATGTACTTGCCAAGTTACTATTA
ATAGATATTGATGTACTGCCAAGTGGGCCATTTACCGTCATTGACGTCAATAGGGGGCGTGAGAACGGAT
ATGAATGGGCAATGAGCCATCCCATTGACGTCAATGGTGGGTGGTCCTATTGACGTCAATGGGCATTGAG
CCAGGCGGGCCATTTACCGTAATTGACGTCAATGGGGGAGGCGCCATATACGTCAATAGGACCGCCCATA
TGACGTCAATAGGAAAGACCATATATAGAGACCATTGACGTCAATGGGGGAGTGGCTATGGGCGGTATTA
GGAAGCCCCATATATGGTATATGGGACCGCCCATTGGGAGGGGCTATCTACGTCAATAGGAAAACCCATA
TATGGAATACTATATGGCATAG
