>Addgene plasmid #29679 | pCS2 GSK3-RFP | addgene partial sequence | sequence record 36353 | DsRed1-C 5'-AGCTGGACATCACCTCCCACAACG-3'
TACGAGCGCGCCGAGGGCCGCCACTCCACCGGCGCCGAATTCAAGGCCTCTCGAGCCTCTAGAAGCGGAA
GGCCGAGAACCACTTCCTTTGCAGAAAGCTGCAAACCCGTGCAACAGCCGTCATCTTTTGGCAGCATGAA
AGTCAGCCGAGATAAAGATGGCAGCAAGGTAACCACAGTAGTAGCGACCCCAGGCCAGGGGCCCGACAGA
CAGCAAGAAGTCACCTATACGGACACCAAGGTCATTGGCAACGGATCGTTTGGTGTGGTGTACCAGGCCA
AACTGTGCGACACGGGAGAGCTGGTGGCTATCAAGAAGGTGCTGCAAGACAAGAGGTTTAAGAATCGAGA
ACTGCAGATCATGAGAAAGCTGGATCACTGCAACATCGTGCGTCTGCGCTACTTCTTCTACTCCAGTGGG
GAGAAGAAGGATGAAGTTTACCTGAACTTGGTGCTGGACTACGTACCCGAAACTGTCTACAGAGTGGCCA
GACATTACAGCCGGGCTAAGCAGGCGCTCCCCATAATCTACGTCAAGTTGTACATGTATCAGCTGTTCCG
CAGTTTAGCCTACATCCATTCCTTTGGGATCTGCCACCGAGATATCAAACCACAGAATCTACTGCTGGAC
CCAGAAACTGCTGTACTCAAGCTGTGCGACTTTGGCAGTGCCAAGCAGCTGGTCCGTGGAGAGCCCAACG
TGTCGTACATCTGCTCCCGGTACTACAGGGCCCCGGAGTTGATCTTTGGAGCCACAGATTACACCTCCAG
TATTGACGTGTGGTCAGCAGGCTGTGTATTGGCTGAACTGCTGCTGGGTCAGCCCATCTTCCCGGGGGAC
AGCG
